Addgene plasmid #130682: pLenti-CMV-SMCHD1-Exon1-14.47M-48-3xFLAG
Purpose: Expresses human SMCHD1 Exon1-14.47M-48 with a C-terminal 3xFLAG tag
Depositing lab: Stephen Tapscott. Depositing organization: Fred Hutchinson Cancer Center. Publication: Identification of SMCHD1 domains for nuclear localization, homo-dimerization, and protein cleavage. Hiramuki Y, Tapscott SJ. Skelet Muscle. 2018 Aug 2;8(1):24. doi: 10.1186/s13395-018-0172-z. PubMed 30071896.
Backbone
  Vector backbone: pLenti
  Backbone size w/o insert (bp): 7866
  Vector type: Mammalian Expression
  Selectable markers: Puromycin
Growth in bacteria
  Bacterial resistance: Ampicillin, 100 μg/mL
  Growth temperature: 37°C
  Growth strain: NEB Stable
  Copy number: High Copy
Gene/Insert
  Gene/Insert name: SMCHD1 Exon1-14.47M-48
  Species: H. sapiens (human)
  Insert size (bp): 2160
  Mutation: E653_G1960del
  Entrez Gene: SMCHD1 (a.k.a. BAMS, FSHD2)
  Promoter: CMV
  Tag / fusion protein: 3xFLAG (C terminal on insert)
  Cloning method: Restriction Enzyme; 5′ cloning site Unknown (unknown if destroyed); 3′ cloning site Unknown (unknown if destroyed)
Terms and licenses: Academic/Nonprofit Terms; Industry Terms: Not Available to Industry
How to cite: pLenti-CMV-SMCHD1-Exon1-14.47M-48-3xFLAG was a gift from Stephen Tapscott (Addgene plasmid # 130682 ; http://n2t.net/addgene:130682 ; RRID:Addgene_130682)
