[The description below was written by a language model from this plasmid's Addgene catalogue record and pLannotate feature annotations shown in this document.]
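Description:
pLenti-CMV-SMCHD1-Exon1-14.47M-48-3xFLAG is a lentiviral transfer plasmid for mammalian expression of an internally deleted form of human SMCHD1 carrying a C-terminal 3xFLAG tag. It is built on a pLenti backbone and propagated in E. coli through a high-copy ColE1/pUC-type origin with ampicillin selection (AmpR). An f1 origin, an SV40 origin and remnants of a lac/T7/T3 cloning region are also present. The viral framework has a third-generation layout. An RSV promoter is fused to a truncated HIV-1 5' LTR to drive genomic RNA synthesis. It is followed by the Ψ packaging signal with a partial gag sequence, the RRE for Rev-dependent nuclear export, and the cPPT/CTS element, which aids nuclear import of the reverse-transcribed genome. A second truncated LTR followed by an SV40 polyadenylation signal closes the viral unit. The packaging functions are not encoded on the plasmid, so they would have to be supplied from other plasmids.

The payload sits between these elements. The CMV enhancer and promoter drive an approximately 2.2 kb SMCHD1 insert in which residues E653 to G1960 are deleted, joining the region encoded by exons 1–14 to a C-terminal portion from exons 47–48. This is followed by the 3xFLAG epitope for detection or immunoprecipitation. The feature table annotates only the N-terminal SMCHD1 fragment as a matched coding region. A WPRE downstream enhances transcript stability and expression. A separate mouse PGK promoter drives puromycin N-acetyltransferase, allowing selection of transduced or transfected cells. The associated publication mapped the SMCHD1 domains responsible for nuclear localization, homodimerization and protein cleavage, so the construct appears to be one of a set of deletion mutants for that work.
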