Features (pLannotate 1.2.2; 29 found; start..end, strand, type, name):
     19..135     +  misc_feature   cPPT/CTS: central polypurine tract and central termination sequence of HIV-1
    158..461     +  enhancer       CMV enhancer: human cytomegalovirus immediate early enhancer
    462..665     +  promoter       CMV promoter: human cytomegalovirus (CMV) immediate early promoter
    748..2703    +  CDS            SMCHD1 (fragment): SMHD1_HUMAN - Also known as KIAA0650 From Homo sapiens (Human).
   2839..2904    +  CDS            3xFLAG: three tandem FLAG® epitope tags, followed by an enterokinase cleavage site
   2914..3502    +  misc_feature   WPRE: woodchuck hepatitis virus posttranscriptional regulatory element
   3516..4015    +  promoter       PGK promoter: mouse phosphoglycerate kinase 1 promoter
   4036..4635    +  CDS            PuroR: puromycin N-acetyltransferase; pac from Streptomyces alboniger; confers resistance to puromycin
   4703..4840    +  CDS            nef (fragment): NEF_HV1LA - Experimental evidence at protein level: Swiss-Prot protein existence level 1. Extracellular Nef protein targets CD4(+) T-lymphocytes for apoptosis by interacting with CXCR4 surface receptors. From Human immunodeficiency virus type 1 group M subtype B (isolate Lai) (HIV-1).
   4826..5006    +  LTR            5' LTR (truncated): truncated 5' long terminal repeat (LTR) from HIV-1
   5078..5199    +  polyA_signal   SV40 poly(A) signal: SV40 polyadenylation signal
   5239..5374    +  rep_origin     SV40 ori: SV40 origin of replication
   5395..5413    -  promoter       T7 promoter: promoter for bacteriophage T7 RNA polymerase
   5421..5576    +  CDS            lacZα (fragment): LacZα fragment of β-galactosidase; lacZ fragment
   5581..6009    +  rep_origin     f1 ori (sequence partly withheld): f1 bacteriophage origin of replication; arrow indicates direction of (+) strand synthesis
   6062..6166    +  promoter       AmpR promoter: bla
   6167..7027    +  CDS            AmpR: β-lactamase; bla; confers resistance to ampicillin, carbenicillin, and related antibiotics
   7198..7786    +  rep_origin     ori: high-copy-number ColE1/pMB1/pBR322/pUC origin of replication
   7969..8061    +  CDS            lacI (fragment): lac repressor; lacI; The lac repressor binds to the lac operator to inhibit transcription in E. coli. This inhibition can be relieved by adding lactose or isopropyl-β-D-thiogalactopyranoside (IPTG).
   8074..8095    +  protein_bind   CAP binding site: CAP binding activates transcription in the presence of cAMP. E. coli catabolite activator protein
   8110..8140    +  promoter       lac promoter: promoter for the E. coli lac operon
   8148..8164    +  protein_bind   lac operator: The lac repressor binds to the lac operator to inhibit transcription in E. coli. This inhibition can be relieved by adding lactose or isopropyl-β-D-thiogalactopyranoside (IPTG). lac repressor encoded by lacI
   8209..8227    +  promoter       T3 promoter: promoter for bacteriophage T3 RNA polymerase
   8255..8481    +  promoter       RSV promoter: Rous sarcoma virus enhancer/promoter
   8482..8662    +  LTR            5' LTR (truncated): truncated 5' long terminal repeat (LTR) from HIV-1
   8709..8834    +  misc_feature   HIV-1 Ψ: packaging signal of human immunodeficiency virus type 1
   8818..9181    +  CDS            HIV-1 gag (fragment): gag protein from human immunodeficiency virus 1; gag
   9327..9560    +  misc_feature   RRE: The Rev response element (RRE) of HIV-1 allows for Rev-dependent mRNA export from the nucleus to the cytoplasm.
   9937..10037   +  CDS            Rev (fragment): human immunodeficiency virus 1 (HIV-1) Rev protein; rev; enhances nuclear export of unspliced and incompletely spliced viral mRNAs
>Addgene plasmid #130682 | pLenti-CMV-SMCHD1-Exon1-14.47M-48-3xFLAG | addgene full sequence | sequence record 255552 | Addgene NGS Result
TCGACGGTATCGGTTAACTTTTAAAAGAAAAGGGGGGATTGGGGGGTACAGTGCAGGGGAAAGAATAGTA
GACATAATAGCAACAGACATACAAACTAAAGAATTACAAAAACAAATTACAAAATTCAAAATTTTATCGA
TAAGCTTGGGAGTTCCGCGTTACATAACTTACGGTAAATGGCCCGCCTGGCTGACCGCCCAACGACCCCC
GCCCATTGACGTCAATAATGACGTATGTTCCCATAGTAACGCCAATAGGGACTTTCCATTGACGTCAATG
GGTGGAGTATTTACGGTAAACTGCCCACTTGGCAGTACATCAAGTGTATCATATGCCAAGTACGCCCCCT
ATTGACGTCAATGACGGTAAATGGCCCGCCTGGCATTATGCCCAGTACATGACCTTATGGGACTTTCCTA
CTTGGCAGTACATCTACGTATTAGTCATCGCTATTACCATGGTGATGCGGTTTTGGCAGTACATCAATGG
GCGTGGATAGCGGTTTGACTCACGGGGATTTCCAAGTCTCCACCCCATTGACGTCAATGGGAGTTTGTTT
TGGCACCAAAATCAACGGGACTTTCCAAAATGTCGTAACAACTCCGCCCCATTGACGCAAATGGGCGGTA
GGCGTGTACGGTGGGAGGTCTATATAAGCAGAGCTCGTTTAGTGAACCGTCAGATCGCCTGGAGACGCCA
TCCACGCTGTTTTGACCTCCATAGAAGACACCGACTCTAGAGGATCCATGGCAGCGGCGGACGGCGGCGG
GCCTGGTGGGGCCTCTGTGGGGACTGAGGAGGATGGCGGAGGCGTCGGCCACAGGACGGTGTACTTGTTT
GATCGGCGCGAAAAGGAGTCCGAGCTCGGGGACCGGCCTCTGCAGGTCGGGGAGCGCTCGGACTACGCGG
GATTTCGCGCGTGTGTGTGTCAGACACTTGGCATTTCACCTGAAGAAAAATTTGTTATTACAACAACAAG
TAGGAAAGAAATTACCTGTGATAATTTTGATGAAACTGTTAAAGATGGAGTCACCTTATACCTGCTACAG
TCGGTCAATCAGTTACTACTGACAGCTACGAAAGAACGAATTGACTTCTTACCTCACTATGACACACTGG
TTAAAAGTGGCATGTATGAATATTATGCCAGTGAAGGACAAAATCCTTTGCCATTTGCTCTTGCGGAATT
AATTGACAATTCATTGTCTGCTACTTCTCGTAACATTGGGGTTAGAAGAATACAGATCAAATTGCTTTTT
GATGAAACACAAGGAAAACCTGCTGTTGCAGTGATAGATAATGGAAGAGGAATGACCTCTAAACAGCTTA
ACAACTGGGCCGTGTATAGGTTGTCAAAATTCACAAGGCAAGGTGACTTTGAAAGTGATCATTCAGGATA
TGTTCGTCCAGTACCAGTGCCACGCAGTTTAAATAGTGATATTTCCTATTTTGGTGTTGGGGGCAAGCAA
GCTGTCTTCTTTGTTGGACAATCAGCCAGAATGATAAGCAAACCTGCAGATTCCCAAGATGTTCACGAGC
TTGTGCTTTCTAAAGAAGATTTTGAGAAGAAGGAGAAAAATAAAGAGGCAATATATAGTGGATATATTAG
AAACAGAAAGCCCTCTGATTCTGTTCACATTACAAATGATGATGAAAGATTTCTACATCATCTTATCATA
GAGGAGAAGGAAAAAGATAGCTTTACTGCTGTGGTTATCACAGGGGTACAACCAGAACACATACAGTACT
TGAAAAATTATTTCCACCTTTGGACACGACAGTTAGCGCATATTTATCACTACTATATTCATGGCCCAAA
AGGAAATGAAATACGAACATCAAAAGAAGTTGAACCTTTCAACAATATTGATATTGAAATTTCTATGTTT
GAAAAAGGGAAGGTACCTAAGATTGTCAACCTAAGGGAAATACAAGACGACATGCAGACGTTGTATGTAA
ACACAGCAGCTGATAGTTTTGAATTCAAAGCTCATGTTGAAGGAGATGGTGTAGTGGAAGGGATTATCCG
TTATCATCCATTCTTATATGATAGAGAAACTTACCCTGATGATCCATGCTTTCCATCAAAATTAAAAGAT
GAAGATGATGAAGATGATTGTTTCATACTTGAGAAAGCAGCTAGAGGGAAAAGGCCTATTTTTGAATGTT
TTTGGAATGGACGATTAATACCATATACATCAGTTGAAGACTTTGACTGGTGTACTCCTCCTAAGAAGAG
AGGGCTTGCACCAATTGAATGCTACAATAGGATATCTGGTGCATTATTCACTAATGACAAATTCCAGGTC
AGCACAAATAAATTGACGTTTATGGATCTTGAGCTAAAATTGAAAGATAAGAACACCCTTTTTACAAGGA
TTTTAAATGGACAGGAACAGCGAATGAAAATTGACAGAGAATTTGCTTTGTGGCTGAAGGACTGTCATGA
GAAGTATGATAAACAAATAAAATTTACACTTTTTAAGGGAGTAATTACACGTCCTGATCTTCCTTCTAAA
AAGCAAGGTCCCTGGGCAACATATGCAGCAATAGAATGGGATGGAAAGATATACAAAGCAGGACAGCTGG
TCAAGACAATCAAGACACTTCCCCTCTTTTATGGAAGCATAGTAAGATTTTTTCTTTATGGCGATCATGA
TGGAGAAGTATATGCTACAGGAGGAGAGGTTCAAATTGCAATGATGACTCCCATACGTAAGTGTAATGAC
TCATTGCGTCATTCACCAAAGGTTGAGACGACAGATTGTCCAGTTCCTCCTAAAAGAATGAGACGAGAAG
CTACAAGACAAAATAGGATTATAACCAAAACAGATGTAGACTACAAAGACCATGACGGTGATTATAAAGA
TCATGACATCGATTACAAGGATGACGATGACAAGTGAGTCGACAATCAACCTCTGGATTACAAAATTTGT
GAAAGATTGACTGGTATTCTTAACTATGTTGCTCCTTTTACGCTATGTGGATACGCTGCTTTAATGCCTT
TGTATCATGCTATTGCTTCCCGTATGGCTTTCATTTTCTCCTCCTTGTATAAATCCTGGTTGCTGTCTCT
TTATGAGGAGTTGTGGCCCGTTGTCAGGCAACGTGGCGTGGTGTGCACTGTGTTTGCTGACGCAACCCCC
ACTGGTTGGGGCATTGCCACCACCTGTCAGCTCCTTTCCGGGACTTTCGCTTTCCCCCTCCCTATTGCCA
CGGCGGAACTCATCGCCGCCTGCCTTGCCCGCTGCTGGACAGGGGCTCGGCTGTTGGGCACTGACAATTC
CGTGGTGTTGTCGGGGAAGCTGACGTCCTTTCCATGGCTGCTCGCCTGTGTTGCCACCTGGATTCTGCGC
GGGACGTCCTTCTGCTACGTCCCTTCGGCCCTCAATCCAGCGGACCTTCCTTCCCGCGGCCTGCTGCCGG
CTCTGCGGCCTCTTCCGCGTCTTCGCCTTCGCCCTCAGACGAGTCGGATCTCCCTTTGGGCCGCCTCCCC
GCCTGGAATTCTACCGGGTAGGGGAGGCGCTTTTCCCAAGGCAGTCTGGAGCATGCGCTTTAGCAGCCCC
GCTGGGCACTTGGCGCTACACAAGTGGCCTCTGGCCTCGCACACATTCCACATCCACCGGTAGGCGCCAA
CCGGCTCCGTTCTTTGGTGGCCCCTTCGCGCCACCTTCTACTCCTCCCCTAGTCAGGAAGTTCCCCCCCG
CCCCGCAGCTCGCGTCGTGCAGGACGTGACAAATGGAAGTAGCACGTCTCACTAGTCTCGTGCAGATGGA
CAGCACCGCTGAGCAATGGAAGCGGGTAGGCCTTTGGGGCAGCGGCCAATAGCAGCTTTGCTCCTTCGCT
TTCTGGGCTCAGAGGCTGGGAAGGGGTGGGTCCGGGGGCGGGCTCAGGGGCGGGCTCAGGGGCGGGGCGG
GCGCCCGAAGGTCCTCCGGAGGCCCGGCATTCTGCACGCTTCAAAAGCGCACGTCTGCCGCGCTGTTCTC
CTCTTCCTCATCTCCGGGCCTTTCGACCTGCAGCCCAAGCTTACCATGACCGAGTACAAGCCCACGGTGC
GCCTCGCCACCCGCGACGACGTCCCCAGGGCCGTACGCACCCTCGCCGCCGCGTTCGCCGACTACCCCGC
CACGCGCCACACCGTCGATCCGGACCGCCACATCGAGCGGGTCACCGAGCTGCAAGAACTCTTCCTCACG
CGCGTCGGGCTCGACATCGGCAAGGTGTGGGTCGCGGACGACGGCGCCGCGGTGGCGGTCTGGACCACGC
CGGAGAGCGTCGAAGCGGGGGCGGTGTTCGCCGAGATCGGCCCGCGCATGGCCGAGTTGAGCGGTTCCCG
GCTGGCCGCGCAGCAACAGATGGAAGGCCTCCTGGCGCCGCACCGGCCCAAGGAGCCCGCGTGGTTCCTG
GCCACCGTCGGCGTCTCGCCCGACCACCAGGGCAAGGGTCTGGGCAGCGCCGTCGTGCTCCCCGGAGTGG
AGGCGGCCGAGCGCGCCGGGGTGCCCGCCTTCCTGGAGACCTCCGCGCCCCGCAACCTCCCCTTCTACGA
GCGGCTCGGCTTCACCGTCACCGCCGACGTCGAGGTGCCCGAAGGACCGCGCACCTGGTGCATGACCCGC
AAGCCCGGTGCCTGACGCCCGCCCCACGACCCGCAGCGCCCGACCGAAAGGAGCGCACGACCCCATGCAT
CTCGAGGGCCCGGTACCTTTAAGACCAATGACTTACAAGGCAGCTGTAGATCTTAGCCACTTTTTAAAAG
AAAAGGGGGGACTGGAAGGGCTAGCTCACTCCCAACGAAGACAAGATCTGCTTTTTGCTTGTACTGGGTC
TCTCTGGTTAGACCAGATCTGAGCCTGGGAGCTCTCTGGCTAACTAGGGAACCCACTGCTTAAGCCTCAA
TAAAGCTTGCCTTGAGTGCTTCAAGTAGTGTGTGCCCGTCTGTTGTGTGACTCTGGTAACTAGAGATCCC
TCAGACCCTTTTAGTCAGTGTGGAAAATCTCTAGCAGTAGTAGTTCATGTCATCTTATTATTCAGTATTT
ATAACTTGCAAAGAAATGAATATCAGAGAGTGAGAGGAACTTGTTTATTGCAGCTTATAATGGTTACAAA
TAAAGCAATAGCATCACAAATTTCACAAATAAAGCATTTTTTTCACTGCATTCTAGTTGTGGTTTGTCCA
AACTCATCAATGTATCTTATCATGTCTGGCTCTAGCTATCCCGCCCCTAACTCCGCCCATCCCGCCCCTA
ACTCCGCCCAGTTCCGCCCATTCTCCGCCCCATGGCTGACTAATTTTTTTTATTTATGCAGAGGCCGAGG
CCGCCTCGGCCTCTGAGCTATTCCAGAAGTAGTGAGGAGGCTTTTTTGGAGGCCTAGGGACGTACCCAAT
TCGCCCTATAGTGAGTCGTATTACGCGCGCTCACTGGCCGTCGTTTTACAACGTCGTGACTGGGAAAACC
CTGGCGTTACCCAACTTAATCGCCTTGCAGCACATCCCCCTTTCGCCAGCTGGCGTAATAGCGAAGAGGC
CCGCACCGATCGCCCTTCCCAACAGTTGCGCAGCCTGAATGGCGAATGGG
[124 nt withheld, positions 5581-5704]
C
[91 nt withheld, positions 5706-5796]
A
[49 nt withheld, positions 5798-5846]
CCTTTGACGTTGGAGTCCACGTTCTTT
[37 nt withheld, positions 5874-5910]
ACCCTATCTCGGTCTATTCTTTTGATTTATAAGGGATTTTGCCGATTTCGGCCTATTGGTTAAAAAATGA
GCTGATTTAACAAAAATTTAACGCGAATTTTAACAAAATATTAACGCTTACAATTTAGGTGGCACTTTTC
GGGGAAATGTGCGCGGAACCCCTATTTGTTTATTTTTCTAAATACATTCAAATATGTATCCGCTCATGAG
ACAATAACCCTGATAAATGCTTCAATAATATTGAAAAAGGAAGAGTATGAGTATTCAACATTTCCGTGTC
GCCCTTATTCCCTTTTTTGCGGCATTTTGCCTTCCTGTTTTTGCTCACCCAGAAACGCTGGTGAAAGTAA
AAGATGCTGAAGATCAGTTGGGTGCACGAGTGGGTTACATCGAACTGGATCTCAACAGCGGTAAGATCCT
TGAGAGTTTTCGCCCCGAAGAACGTTTTCCAATGATGAGCACTTTTAAAGTTCTGCTATGTGGCGCGGTA
TTATCCCGTATTGACGCCGGGCAAGAGCAACTCGGTCGCCGCATACACTATTCTCAGAATGACTTGGTTG
AGTACTCACCAGTCACAGAAAAGCATCTTACGGATGGCATGACAGTAAGAGAATTATGCAGTGCTGCCAT
AACCATGAGTGATAACACTGCGGCCAACTTACTTCTGACAACGATCGGAGGACCGAAGGAGCTAACCGCT
TTTTTGCACAACATGGGGGATCATGTAACTCGCCTTGATCGTTGGGAACCGGAGCTGAATGAAGCCATAC
CAAACGACGAGCGTGACACCACGATGCCTGTAGCAATGGCAACAACGTTGCGCAAACTATTAACTGGCGA
ACTACTTACTCTAGCTTCCCGGCAACAATTAATAGACTGGATGGAGGCGGATAAAGTTGCAGGACCACTT
CTGCGCTCGGCCCTTCCGGCTGGCTGGTTTATTGCTGATAAATCTGGAGCCGGTGAGCGTGGGTCTCGCG
GTATCATTGCAGCACTGGGGCCAGATGGTAAGCCCTCCCGTATCGTAGTTATCTACACGACGGGGAGTCA
GGCAACTATGGATGAACGAAATAGACAGATCGCTGAGATAGGTGCCTCACTGATTAAGCATTGGTAACTG
TCAGACCAAGTTTACTCATATATACTTTAGATTGATTTAAAACTTCATTTTTAATTTAAAAGGATCTAGG
TGAAGATCCTTTTTGATAATCTCATGACCAAAATCCCTTAACGTGAGTTTTCGTTCCACTGAGCGTCAGA
CCCCGTAGAAAAGATCAAAGGATCTTCTTGAGATCCTTTTTTTCTGCGCGTAATCTGCTGCTTGCAAACA
AAAAAACCACCGCTACCAGCGGTGGTTTGTTTGCCGGATCAAGAGCTACCAACTCTTTTTCCGAAGGTAA
CTGGCTTCAGCAGAGCGCAGATACCAAATACTGTTCTTCTAGTGTAGCCGTAGTTAGGCCACCACTTCAA
GAACTCTGTAGCACCGCCTACATACCTCGCTCTGCTAATCCTGTTACCAGTGGCTGCTGCCAGTGGCGAT
AAGTCGTGTCTTACCGGGTTGGACTCAAGACGATAGTTACCGGATAAGGCGCAGCGGTCGGGCTGAACGG
GGGGTTCGTGCACACAGCCCAGCTTGGAGCGAACGACCTACACCGAACTGAGATACCTACAGCGTGAGCT
ATGAGAAAGCGCCACGCTTCCCGAAGGGAGAAAGGCGGACAGGTATCCGGTAAGCGGCAGGGTCGGAACA
GGAGAGCGCACGAGGGAGCTTCCAGGGGGAAACGCCTGGTATCTTTATAGTCCTGTCGGGTTTCGCCACC
TCTGACTTGAGCGTCGATTTTTGTGATGCTCGTCAGGGGGGCGGAGCCTATGGAAAAACGCCAGCAACGC
GGCCTTTTTACGGTTCCTGGCCTTTTGCTGGCCTTTTGCTCACATGTTCTTTCCTGCGTTATCCCCTGAT
TCTGTGGATAACCGTATTACCGCCTTTGAGTGAGCTGATACCGCTCGCCGCAGCCGAACGACCGAGCGCA
GCGAGTCAGTGAGCGAGGAAGCGGAAGAGCGCCCAATACGCAAACCGCCTCTCCCCGCGCGTTGGCCGAT
TCATTAATGCAGCTGGCACGACAGGTTTCCCGACTGGAAAGCGGGCAGTGAGCGCAACGCAATTAATGTG
AGTTAGCTCACTCATTAGGCACCCCAGGCTTTACACTTTATGCTTCCGGCTCGTATGTTGTGTGGAATTG
TGAGCGGATAACAATTTCACACAGGAAACAGCTATGACCATGATTACGCCAAGCGCGCAATTAACCCTCA
CTAAAGGGAACAAAAGCTGGAGCTGCAAGCTTAATGTAGTCTTATGCAATACTCTTGTAGTCTTGCAACA
TGGTAACGATGAGTTAGCAACATGCCTTACAAGGAGAGAAAAAGCACCGTGCATGCCGATTGGTGGAAGT
AAGGTGGTACGATCGTGCCTTATTAGGAAGGCAACAGACGGGTCTGACATGGATTGGACGAACCACTGAA
TTGCCGCATTGCAGAGATATTGTATTTAAGTGCCTAGCTCGATACATAAACGGGTCTCTCTGGTTAGACC
AGATCTGAGCCTGGGAGCTCTCTGGCTAACTAGGGAACCCACTGCTTAAGCCTCAATAAAGCTTGCCTTG
AGTGCTTCAAGTAGTGTGTGCCCGTCTGTTGTGTGACTCTGGTAACTAGAGATCCCTCAGACCCTTTTAG
TCAGTGTGGAAAATCTCTAGCAGTGGCGCCCGAACAGGGACTTGAAAGCGAAAGGGAAACCAGAGGAGCT
CTCTCGACGCAGGACTCGGCTTGCTGAAGCGCGCACGGCAAGAGGCGAGGGGCGGCGACTGGTGAGTACG
CCAAAAATTTTGACTAGCGGAGGCTAGAAGGAGAGAGATGGGTGCGAGAGCGTCAGTATTAAGCGGGGGA
GAATTAGATCGCGATGGGAAAAAATTCGGTTAAGGCCAGGGGGAAAGAAAAAATATAAATTAAAACATAT
AGTATGGGCAAGCAGGGAGCTAGAACGATTCGCAGTTAATCCTGGCCTGTTAGAAACATCAGAAGGCTGT
AGACAAATACTGGGACAGCTACAACCATCCCTTCAGACAGGATCAGAAGAACTTAGATCATTATATAATA
CAGTAGCAACCCTCTATTGTGTGCATCAAAGGATAGAGATAAAAGACACCAAGGAAGCTTTAGACAAGAT
AGAGGAAGAGCAAAACAAAAGTAAGACCACCGCACAGCAAGCGGCCGCTGATCTTCAGACCTGGAGGAGG
AGATATGAGGGACAATTGGAGAAGTGAATTATATAAATATAAAGTAGTAAAAATTGAACCATTAGGAGTA
GCACCCACCAAGGCAAAGAGAAGAGTGGTGCAGAGAGAAAAAAGAGCAGTGGGAATAGGAGCTTTGTTCC
TTGGGTTCTTGGGAGCAGCAGGAAGCACTATGGGCGCAGCGTCAATGACGCTGACGGTACAGGCCAGACA
ATTATTGTCTGGTATAGTGCAGCAGCAGAACAATTTGCTGAGGGCTATTGAGGCGCAACAGCATCTGTTG
CAACTCACAGTCTGGGGCATCAAGCAGCTCCAGGCAAGAATCCTGGCTGTGGAAAGATACCTAAAGGATC
AACAGCTCCTGGGGATTTGGGGTTGCTCTGGAAAACTCATTTGCACCACTGCTGTGCCTTGGAATGCTAG
TTGGAGTAATAAATCTCTGGAACAGATTTGGAATCACACGACCTGGATGGAGTGGGACAGAGAAATTAAC
AATTACACAAGCTTAATACACTCCTTAATTGAAGAATCGCAAAACCAGCAAGAAAAGAATGAACAAGAAT
TATTGGAATTAGATAAATGGGCAAGTTTGTGGAATTGGTTTAACATAACAAATTGGCTGTGGTATATAAA
ATTATTCATAATGATAGTAGGAGGCTTGGTAGGTTTAAGAATAGTTTTTGCTGTACTTTCTATAGTGAAT
AGAGTTAGGCAGGGATATTCACCATTATCGTTTCAGACCCACCTCCCAACCCCGAGGGGACCCGACAGGC
CCGAAGGAATAGAAGAAGAAGGTGGAGAGAGAGACAGAGACAGATCCATTCGATTAGTGAACGGATC
